Addgene plasmid #230365: AiP12927 - pAAV-AiE0078m_3xC2-minBG-SYFP2-WPRE3-BGHpA (Alias: CN2927)
Purpose: AiE0078m_3xC2 is an enhancer sequence, designed to drive AAV-mediated transgene expression in specific populations of brain cells
Depositing lab: Allen Institute for Brain Science & Jonathan Ting. Depositing organization: Allen Institute. Publication: A suite of enhancer AAVs and transgenic mouse lines for genetic access to cortical cell types. Ben-Simon Y, Hooper M, Narayan S, Daigle TL, Dwivedi D, Way SW, Oster A, Stafford DA, Mich JK, Taormina MJ, Martinez RA, Opitz-Araya X, Roth JR, Alexander JR, Allen S, Amster A, Arbuckle J, Ayala A, Baker PM, Bakken TE, Barcelli T, Barta S, Bendrick J, Bertagnolli D, Bielstein C, Bishwakarma P, Bowlus J, Boyer G, Brouner K, Casian B, Casper T, Chakka AB, Chakrabarty R, Chance RK, Chavan S, Clark M, Colbert K, Collman F, Daniel S, Departee M, DiValentin P, Donadio N, Dotson N, Egdorf T, Fliss T, Gabitto M, Garcia J, Gary A, Gasperini M, Gloe J, Goldy J, Gore BB, Graybuck L, Greisman N, Haeseleer F, Halterman C, Haradon Z, Hastings SD, Helback O, Ho W, Hockemeyer D, Huang C, Huff S, Hunker A, Johansen N, Jones D, Juneau Z, Kalmbach B, Kannan M, Khem S, Kussick E, Kutsal R, Larsen R, Lee C, Lee AY, Leibly M, Lenz GH, Li S, Liang E, Lusk N, Madigan Z, Malloy J, Malone J, McCue R, Melchor J, Mollenkopf T, Moosman S, Morin E, Newman D, Ng L, Ngo K, Omstead V, Otto S, Oyama A, Pena N, Pham T, Phillips E, Pom CA, Potekhina L, Ransford S, Ray PL, Rette D, Reynoldson C, Rimorin C, Rocha D, Ruiz A, Sanchez REA, Sawyer L, Sedeno-Cortes A, Sevigny JP, Shapovalova N, Shepard N, Shulga L, Sigler AR, Siverts L, Soliman S, Somasundaram S, Staats B, Stewart K, Szelenyi E, Tieu M, Trader C, Tran A, van Velthoven CTJ, Walker M, Wang Y, Weed N, Wirthlin M, Wood T, Wynalda B, Yao Z, Zhou T, Ariza J, Dee N, Reding M, Ronellenfitch K, Mufti S, Sunkin SM, Smith KA, Esposito L, Waters J, Thyagarajan B, Yao S, Lein ES, Zeng H, Levi BP, Ngai J, Ting JT, Tasic B. Cell. 2025 May 16:S0092-8674(25)00513-6. doi: 10.1016/j.cell.2025.05.002. PubMed 40403729.
Backbone
  Vector backbone: pAAV2
  Vector type: AAV
Growth in bacteria
  Bacterial resistance: Ampicillin, 100 μg/mL
  Growth temperature: 37°C
  Growth strain: NEB Stable
  Copy number: High Copy
Gene/Insert
  Gene/Insert name: SYFP2
  Species: Synthetic
  Promoter: minBG
  Cloning method: Gibson Cloning
Terms and licenses: Academic/Nonprofit Terms; Industry Terms: Not Available to Industry
How to cite: AiP12927 - pAAV-AiE0078m_3xC2-minBG-SYFP2-WPRE3-BGHpA (Alias: CN2927) was a gift from Allen Institute for Brain Science & Jonathan Ting (Addgene plasmid # 230365 ; http://n2t.net/addgene:230365 ; RRID:Addgene_230365)
