[The description below was written by a language model from this plasmid's Addgene catalogue record and pLannotate feature annotations shown in this document.]
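Description:
AiP12927 - pAAV-AiE0078m_3xC2-minBG-SYFP2-WPRE3-BGHpA (alias CN2927) is an AAV transfer plasmid of about 4.8 kb built on a pAAV2 backbone, intended for packaging an enhancer-driven fluorescent reporter into recombinant adeno-associated virus for delivery to brain cells. It is maintained in bacteria through a high-copy ColE1/pUC-type origin and selected with ampicillin via the β-lactamase gene and its own promoter. The backbone also carries an f1 phage origin and small remnants of the pBR322 bom and rop regions. A recombination-deficient host strain is recorded for propagation, which is usual for plasmids carrying repeat-rich ITRs.

The payload lies between AAV2 inverted terminal repeats, which provide the signals for replication and encapsidation of the vector genome. The right ITR is annotated in full, while the left one was detected only as short fragments. Upstream of the reporter sits the AiE0078m_3xC2 enhancer followed by the minBG minimal promoter. Neither is annotated in the feature table, but they presumably occupy the unannotated stretch between the left ITR and the coding sequence. The name suggests a triplicated core of the enhancer, though the record does not spell this out. Because a minimal promoter has little activity alone, expression depends on the enhancer, which is designed to restrict transgene expression to specific brain cell populations; the record does not state which ones. The reporter is SYFP2, a rapidly maturing monomeric yellow fluorescent protein derived from Aequorea victoria. It is followed by WPRE3, a shortened woodchuck posttranscriptional regulatory element that boosts transcript expression, seen here as two WPRE fragments, and then the bovine growth hormone polyadenylation signal. The construct belongs to a collection of enhancer AAVs for genetic access to cortical cell types and serves to label and evaluate enhancer-targeted cells.
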