Features (pLannotate 1.2.2; 14 found; start..end, strand, type, name):
     12..39      +  repeat_region  AAV2 ITR (fragment): inverted terminal repeat of adeno-associated virus serotype 2 inverted
     68..95      +  repeat_region  AAV2 ITR (fragment): inverted terminal repeat of adeno-associated virus serotype 2 inverted
    859..1575    +  CDS            SYFP2: SYFP2 is a basic (constitutively fluorescent) yellow fluorescent protein published in 2006, derived from Aequorea victoria. It is reported to be a very rapidly-maturing monomer with moderate acid sensitivity.
   1615..1772    +  misc_feature   WPRE (fragment): woodchuck hepatitis virus posttranscriptional regulatory element
   1778..1858    +  misc_feature   WPRE (fragment): woodchuck hepatitis virus posttranscriptional regulatory element
   1875..1986    +  polyA_signal   bGH poly(A) signal: bovine growth hormone polyadenylation signal
   2104..2244    +  repeat_region  AAV2 ITR: inverted terminal repeat of adeno-associated virus serotype 2 inverted
   2249..2300    -  misc_feature   bom (fragment): basis of mobility region from pBR322
   2319..2774    +  rep_origin     f1 ori (sequence partly withheld): f1 bacteriophage origin of replication; arrow indicates direction of (+) strand synthesis
   2775..2824    -  misc_feature   bom (fragment): basis of mobility region from pBR322
   2926..2961    -  CDS            rop (fragment): Rop protein, which maintains plasmids at low copy number; rop
   3056..3160    +  promoter       AmpR promoter: bla
   3161..4021    +  CDS            AmpR: β-lactamase; bla; confers resistance to ampicillin, carbenicillin, and related antibiotics
   4192..4780    +  rep_origin     ori: high-copy-number ColE1/pMB1/pBR322/pUC origin of replication
>Addgene plasmid #230365 | AiP12927 - pAAV-AiE0078m_3xC2-minBG-SYFP2-WPRE3-BGHpA (Alias: CN2927) | addgene full sequence | sequence record 461908 | Addgene NGS Result
CCTGCAGGCAGCTGCGCGCTCGCTCGCTCACTGAGGCCGCCCGGGCGTCGGGCGACCTTTGGTCGCCCGG
CCTCAGTGAGCGAGCGAGCGCGCAGAGAGGGAGTGGCCAACTCCATCACTAGGGGTTCCTGCGGCCGCAC
GCGTGTGCCTGAGGGCCACACCTCATCTGCATAAAATGTGGCAGATTGCAACCGCCCTCGTCTTTTTTAT
TTTTAAACTGGTTTTTGAAACAGAACATATATAAAAGCTCAGAGAAAGGGAAAGGAGATAGATGGCCGAG
CTTCCATATCCCTTAGTGCCTTTATTTTCATTCTTTTTCCATTTTCCTAAGTGGCTATTTACCAAGACAG
TGCCTGAGGGCCACACCTCATCTGCATAAAATGTGGCAGATTGCAACCGCCCTCGTCTTTTTTATTTTTA
AACTGGTTTTTGAAACAGAACATATATAAAAGCTCAGAGAAAGGGAAAGGAGATAGATGGCCGAGCTTCC
ATATCCCTTAGTGCCTTTATTTTCATTCTTTTTCCATTTTCCTAAGTGGCTATTTACCAAGACAGTGCCT
GAGGGCCACACCTCATCTGCATAAAATGTGGCAGATTGCAACCGCCCTCGTCTTTTTTATTTTTAAACTG
GTTTTTGAAACAGAACATATATAAAAGCTCAGAGAAAGGGAAAGGAGATAGATGGCCGAGCTTCCATATC
CCTTAGTGCCTTTATTTTCATTCTTTTTCCATTTTCCTAAGTGGCTATTTACCAAGACAGAGCTCGGGCT
GGGCATAAAAGTCAGGGCAGAGCCATCTATTGCTTACATTTGCTTCTGGGATCCAGATCTTTCGAAGCTA
GCGCTACCGGTCGCCACCATGGTGAGCAAGGGCGAGGAGCTGTTCACCGGGGTGGTGCCCATCCTGGTCG
AGCTGGACGGCGACGTAAACGGCCACAAGTTCAGCGTGTCCGGCGAGGGCGAGGGCGATGCCACCTACGG
CAAGCTGACCCTGAAGCTGATCTGCACCACCGGCAAGCTGCCCGTGCCCTGGCCCACCCTCGTGACCACC
CTGGGCTACGGCGTGCAGTGCTTCGCCCGCTACCCCGACCACATGAAGCAGCACGACTTCTTCAAGTCCG
CCATGCCCGAAGGCTACGTCCAGGAGCGCACCATCTTCTTCAAGGACGACGGCAACTACAAGACCCGCGC
CGAGGTGAAGTTCGAGGGCGACACCCTGGTGAACCGCATCGAGCTGAAGGGCATCGACTTCAAGGAGGAC
GGCAACATCCTGGGGCACAAGCTGGAGTACAACTACAACAGCCACAACGTCTATATCACCGCCGACAAGC
AGAAGAACGGCATCAAGGCCAACTTCAAGATCCGCCACAACATCGAGGACGGCGGCGTGCAGCTCGCCGA
CCACTACCAGCAGAACACCCCCATCGGCGACGGCCCCGTGCTGCTGCCCGACAACCACTACCTGAGCTAC
CAGTCCAAGCTGAGCAAAGACCCCAACGAGAAGCGCGATCACATGGTCCTGCTGGAGTTCGTGACCGCCG
CCGGGATCACTCTCGGCATGGACGAGCTGTACAAGTAAGTCGACGGCGCGCCGCGGCCGCGAATTCGATA
TCATAATCAACCTCTGGATTACAAAATTTGTGAAAGATTGACTGGTATTCTTAACTATGTTGCTCCTTTT
ACGCTATGTGGATACGCTGCTTTAATGCCTTTGTATCATGCTATTGCTTCCCGTATGGCTTTCATTTTCT
CCTCCTTGTATAAATCCTGGTTAGTTCTTGCCACGGCGGAACTCATCGCCGCCTGCCTTGCCCGCTGCTG
GACAGGGGCTCGGCTGTTGGGCACTGACAATTCCGTGGCTCGAGAGATCTTCGACTGTGCCTTCTAGTTG
CCAGCCATCTGTTGTTTGCCCCTCCCCCGTGCCTTCCTTGACCCTGGAAGGTGCCACTCCCACTGTCCTT
TCCTAATAAAATGAGGAAATTGCATCGCATTGTCTGAGTAGGTGTCATTCTATTCTGGGGGGTGGGGTGG
GGCAGGACAGCAAGGGGGAGGATTGGGAAGACAATAGCAGGCATGAGATCTCACGTGCGGACCGAGCGGC
CGCAGGAACCCCTAGTGATGGAGTTGGCCACTCCCTCTCTGCGCGCTCGCTCGCTCACTGAGGCCGGGCG
ACCAAAGGTCGCCCGACGCCCGGGCTTTGCCCGGGCGGCCTCAGTGAGCGAGCGAGCGCGCAGCTGCCTG
CAGGGGCGCCTGATGCGGTATTTTCTCCTTACGCATCTGTGCGGTATTTCACACCGCATA
[95 nt withheld, positions 2301-2395]
T
[46 nt withheld, positions 2397-2442]
C
[141 nt withheld, positions 2444-2584]
CCTTTGACGTTGGAGTCCACGTTCTTT
[37 nt withheld, positions 2612-2648]
ACTCTATCTCGGGCTATTCTTTTGATTTATAAGGGATTTTGCCGATTTCGGTCTATTGGTTAAAAAATGA
GCTGATTTAACAAAAATTTAACGCGAATTTTAACAAAATATTAACGTTTACAATTTTATGGTGCACTCTC
AGTACAATCTGCTCTGATGCCGCATAGTTAAGCCAGCCCCGACACCCGCCAACACCCGCTGACGCGCCCT
GACGGGCTTGTCTGCTCCCGGCATCCGCTTACAGACAAGCTGTGACCGTCTCCGGGAGCTGCATGTGTCA
GAGGTTTTCACCGTCATCACCGAAACGCGCGAGACGAAAGGGCCTCGTGATACGCCTATTTTTATAGGTT
AATGTCATGATAATAATGGTTTCTTAGACGTCAGGTGGCACTTTTCGGGGAAATGTGCGCGGAACCCCTA
TTTGTTTATTTTTCTAAATACATTCAAATATGTATCCGCTCATGAGACAATAACCCTGATAAATGCTTCA
ATAATATTGAAAAAGGAAGAGTATGAGTATTCAACATTTCCGTGTCGCCCTTATTCCCTTTTTTGCGGCA
TTTTGCCTTCCTGTTTTTGCTCACCCAGAAACGCTGGTGAAAGTAAAAGATGCTGAAGATCAGTTGGGTG
CACGAGTGGGTTACATCGAACTGGATCTCAACAGCGGTAAGATCCTTGAGAGTTTTCGCCCCGAAGAACG
TTTTCCAATGATGAGCACTTTTAAAGTTCTGCTATGTGGCGCGGTATTATCCCGTATTGACGCCGGGCAA
GAGCAACTCGGTCGCCGCATACACTATTCTCAGAATGACTTGGTTGAGTACTCACCAGTCACAGAAAAGC
ATCTTACGGATGGCATGACAGTAAGAGAATTATGCAGTGCTGCCATAACCATGAGTGATAACACTGCGGC
CAACTTACTTCTGACAACGATCGGAGGACCGAAGGAGCTAACCGCTTTTTTGCACAACATGGGGGATCAT
GTAACTCGCCTTGATCGTTGGGAACCGGAGCTGAATGAAGCCATACCAAACGACGAGCGTGACACCACGA
TGCCTGTAGCAATGGCAACAACGTTGCGCAAACTATTAACTGGCGAACTACTTACTCTAGCTTCCCGGCA
ACAATTAATAGACTGGATGGAGGCGGATAAAGTTGCAGGACCACTTCTGCGCTCGGCCCTTCCGGCTGGC
TGGTTTATTGCTGATAAATCTGGAGCCGGTGAGCGTGGGTCTCGCGGTATCATTGCAGCACTGGGGCCAG
ATGGTAAGCCCTCCCGTATCGTAGTTATCTACACGACGGGGAGTCAGGCAACTATGGATGAACGAAATAG
ACAGATCGCTGAGATAGGTGCCTCACTGATTAAGCATTGGTAACTGTCAGACCAAGTTTACTCATATATA
CTTTAGATTGATTTAAAACTTCATTTTTAATTTAAAAGGATCTAGGTGAAGATCCTTTTTGATAATCTCA
TGACCAAAATCCCTTAACGTGAGTTTTCGTTCCACTGAGCGTCAGACCCCGTAGAAAAGATCAAAGGATC
TTCTTGAGATCCTTTTTTTCTGCGCGTAATCTGCTGCTTGCAAACAAAAAAACCACCGCTACCAGCGGTG
GTTTGTTTGCCGGATCAAGAGCTACCAACTCTTTTTCCGAAGGTAACTGGCTTCAGCAGAGCGCAGATAC
CAAATACTGTTCTTCTAGTGTAGCCGTAGTTAGGCCACCACTTCAAGAACTCTGTAGCACCGCCTACATA
CCTCGCTCTGCTAATCCTGTTACCAGTGGCTGCTGCCAGTGGCGATAAGTCGTGTCTTACCGGGTTGGAC
TCAAGACGATAGTTACCGGATAAGGCGCAGCGGTCGGGCTGAACGGGGGGTTCGTGCACACAGCCCAGCT
TGGAGCGAACGACCTACACCGAACTGAGATACCTACAGCGTGAGCTATGAGAAAGCGCCACGCTTCCCGA
AGGGAGAAAGGCGGACAGGTATCCGGTAAGCGGCAGGGTCGGAACAGGAGAGCGCACGAGGGAGCTTCCA
GGGGGAAACGCCTGGTATCTTTATAGTCCTGTCGGGTTTCGCCACCTCTGACTTGAGCGTCGATTTTTGT
GATGCTCGTCAGGGGGGCGGAGCCTATGGAAAAACGCCAGCAACGCGGCCTTTTTACGGTTCCTGGCCTT
TTGCTGGCCTTTTGCTCACATGT
